Addgene plasmid #18662: mEGFP-HRas
Depositing lab: Karel Svoboda. Publication: Supersensitive Ras activation in dendrites and spines revealed by two-photon fluorescence lifetime imaging. Yasuda R, Harvey CD, Zhong H, Sobczyk A, van Aelst L, Svoboda K. Nat Neurosci. 2006 Feb . 9(2):283-91. 10.1038/nn1635 PubMed 16429133.
Backbone
  Vector backbone: pCI
  Backbone manufacturer: Promega
  Backbone size w/o insert (bp): 5300
  Vector type: Mammalian Expression
Growth in bacteria
  Bacterial resistance: Ampicillin, 100 μg/mL
  Growth temperature: 37°C
  Growth strain: DH5alpha
  Copy number: High Copy
Gene/Insert
  Gene/Insert name: H-Ras (alt name: HRas)
  Species: H. sapiens (human)
  Insert size (bp): 600
  Entrez Gene: HRAS (a.k.a. C-BAS/HAS, C-H-RAS, C-HA-RAS1, CTLO, H-RASIDX, HAMSV, HRAS1, RASH1, p21ras)
  Promoter: CMV
  Tag / fusion protein: monomeric EGFP (N terminal on insert)
  Cloning method: Restriction Enzyme; 5′ cloning site NheI (not destroyed); 3′ cloning site NotI (not destroyed)
  Sequencing primers: 5′ EGFP-C; chim-int-F (5'-TCTTACTGACATCCACTTTGCC-3'); 3′ EBV-rev
Resource information
  A portion of this plasmid was derived from a plasmid made by: M. Matsuda (Osaka University)
Terms and licenses: Academic/Nonprofit Terms; Industry Terms: Not Available to Industry
How to cite: mEGFP-HRas was a gift from Karel Svoboda (Addgene plasmid # 18662 ; http://n2t.net/addgene:18662 ; RRID:Addgene_18662)
