[The description below was written by a language model from this plasmid's Addgene catalogue record, the feature table of its GenBank file and pLannotate feature annotations shown in this document.]
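Description:
mEGFP-HRas is a mammalian expression plasmid built on the Promega pCI backbone that produces human H-Ras fused at its N terminus to monomeric EGFP. The fusion is driven by the human cytomegalovirus immediate-early enhancer and promoter, followed by pCI's chimeric β-globin/immunoglobulin intron, which generally improves expression of the spliced transcript. A T7 promoter lies just upstream of the coding region and could support in vitro transcription. The mEGFP reading frame is followed after a short linker by the H-Ras coding sequence, leaving the C terminus of Ras free, and the transcript ends at an SV40 polyadenylation signal. The cassette was inserted between NheI and NotI sites, both retained. In bacteria the plasmid is propagated through a high-copy ColE1/pUC-type origin with ampicillin selection from β-lactamase. An f1 origin is also present, along with small leftover fragments of lacZα, rop, bom and SV40 large T antigen that are backbone remnants rather than functional parts. No mammalian selection marker is annotated, so the plasmid appears suited to transient expression.

The associated publication concerns imaging Ras activation in neuronal dendrites and spines by two-photon fluorescence lifetime imaging, so the tagged Ras most plausibly served as the fluorescent donor in a FRET-based activity sensor. The record does not name a partner construct. The catalogue lists the backbone alone at about 5.3 kb, yet the full depositor sequence, insert included, is 5,282 nt, so that figure probably refers to the whole plasmid. The separate 805 bp GenBank record covers only a partial read. Its "VC155" annotation, on the complementary strand and overlapping an EGFP primer site, most likely reflects similarity to the C-terminal part of mEGFP rather than a true mVenus fragment.
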