Features (pLannotate 1.2.2; 15 found; start..end, strand, type, name):
    140..517     +  enhancer       CMV enhancer: human cytomegalovirus immediate early enhancer
    519..718     +  promoter       CMV promoter: human cytomegalovirus (CMV) immediate early promoter
    857..989     +  intron         chimeric intron: chimera between introns from human β-globin and immunoglobulin heavy chain genes
   1034..1052    +  promoter       T7 promoter: promoter for bacteriophage T7 RNA polymerase
   1074..1790    +  CDS            mEGFP: mEGFP is a basic (constitutively fluorescent) green fluorescent protein published in 2002, derived from Aequorea victoria. It has moderate acid sensitivity.
   1803..2372    +  CDS            H-Ras (sequence partly withheld): human small GTPase proto-oncoprotein
   2396..2517    -  polyA_signal   SV40 poly(A) signal: SV40 polyadenylation signal
   2540..2608    -  CDS            large T antigen (fragment): large T antigen from SV40 (simian virus 40)
   2627..2694    +  CDS            lacZα (fragment): LacZα fragment of β-galactosidase; lacZ fragment
   2698..3126    +  rep_origin     f1 ori (sequence partly withheld): f1 bacteriophage origin of replication; arrow indicates direction of (+) strand synthesis
   3154..3253    -  misc_feature   bom (fragment): basis of mobility region from pBR322
   3355..3390    -  CDS            rop (fragment): Rop protein, which maintains plasmids at low copy number; rop
   3485..3589    +  promoter       AmpR promoter: bla
   3590..4450    +  CDS            AmpR: β-lactamase; bla; confers resistance to ampicillin, carbenicillin, and related antibiotics
   4621..5209    +  rep_origin     ori: high-copy-number ColE1/pMB1/pBR322/pUC origin of replication
>Addgene plasmid #18662 | mEGFP-HRas | depositor full sequence | sequence record 67661 | mEGFP-HRas sequence 5282 bps
TCAATATTGGCCATTAGCCATATTATTCATTGGTTATATAGCATAAATCAATATTGGCTATTGGCCATTG
CATACGTTGTATCTATATCATAATATGTACATTTATATTGGCTCATGTCCAATATGACCGCCATGTTGGC
ATTGATTATTGACTAGTTATTAATAGTAATCAATTACGGGGTCATTAGTTCATAGCCCATATATGGAGTT
CCGCGTTACATAACTTACGGTAAATGGCCCGCCTGGCTGACCGCCCAACGACCCCCGCCCATTGACGTCA
ATAATGACGTATGTTCCCATAGTAACGCCAATAGGGACTTTCCATTGACGTCAATGGGTGGAGTATTTAC
GGTAAACTGCCCACTTGGCAGTACATCAAGTGTATCATATGCCAAGTCCGCCCCCTATTGACGTCAATGA
CGGTAAATGGCCCGCCTGGCATTATGCCCAGTACATGACCTTACGGGACTTTCCTACTTGGCAGTACATC
TACGTATTAGTCATCGCTATTACCATGGTGATGCGGTTTTGGCAGTACACCAATGGGCGTGGATAGCGGT
TTGACTCACGGGGATTTCCAAGTCTCCACCCCATTGACGTCAATGGGAGTTTGTTTTGGCACCAAAATCA
ACGGGACTTTCCAAAATGTCGTAATAACCCCGCCCCGTTGACGCAAATGGGCGGTAGGCGTGTACGGTGG
GAGGTCTATATAAGCAGAGCTCGTTTAGTGAACCGTCAGATCACTAGAAGCTTTATTGCGGTAGTTTATC
ACAGTTAAATTGCTAACGCAGTCAGTGCTTCTGACACAACAGTCTCGAACTTAAGCTGCAGAAGTTGGTC
GTGAGGCACTGGGCAGGTAAGTATCAAGGTTACAAGACAGGTTTAAGGAGACCAATAGAAACTGGGCTTG
TCGAGACAGAGAAGACTCTTGCGTTTCTGATAGGCACCTATTGGTCTTACTGACATCCACTTTGCCTTTC
TCTCCACAGGTGTCCACTCCCAGTTCAATTACAGCTCTTAAGGCTAGAGTACTTAATACGACTCACTATA
GGCTAGCGCTACCGGTCGCCACCATGGTGAGCAAGGGCGAGGAGCTGTTCACCGGGGTGGTGCCCATCCT
GGTCGAGCTGGACGGCGACGTAAACGGCCACAAGTTCAGCGTGTCCGGCGAGGGCGAGGGCGATGCCACC
TACGGCAAGCTGACCCTGAAGTTCATCTGCACCACCGGCAAGCTGCCCGTGCCCTGGCCCACCCTCGTGA
CCACCCTGACCTACGGCGTGCAGTGCTTCAGCCGCTACCCCGACCACATGAAGCAGCACGACTTCTTCAA
GTCCGCCATGCCCGAAGGCTACGTCCAGGAGCGCACCATCTTCTTCAAGGACGACGGCAACTACAAGACC
CGCGCCGAGGTGAAGTTCGAGGGCGACACCCTGGTGAACCGCATCGAGCTGAAGGGCATCGACTTCAAGG
AGGACGGCAACATCCTGGGGCACAAGCTGGAGTACAACTACAACAGCCACAACGTCTATATCATGGCCGA
CAAGCAGAAGAACGGCATCAAGGTGAACTTCAAGATCCGCCACAACATCGAGGACGGCAGCGTGCAGCTC
GCCGACCACTACCAGCAGAACACCCCCATCGGCGACGGCCCCGTGCTGCTGCCCGACAACCACTACCTGA
GCACCCAGTCCAAGCTGAGCAAAGACCCCAACGAGAAGCGCGATCACATGGTCCTGCTGGAGTTCGTGAC
CGCCGCCGGGATCACTCTCGGCATGGACGAGCTGTACAAGTCCGGACTCGAG
[498 nt withheld, positions 1803-2300]
AAGCTGCGGAAGCTGAACCCTCCTGATGAGAGTGGCCCCGGCTGCATGAGCTGCAAGTGTGTGCTCTCCT
GAGCGGCCGCTTCGAGCAGACATGATAAGATACATTGATGAGTTTGGACAAACCACAACTAGAATGCAGT
GAAAAAAATGCTTTATTTGTGAAATTTGTGATGCTATTGCTTTATTTGTAACCATTATAAGCTGCAATAA
ACAAGTTAACAACAACAATTGCATTCATTTTATGTTTCAGGTTCAGGGGGAGATGTGGGAGGTTTTTTAA
AGCAAGTAAAACCTCTACAAATGTGGTAAAATCGATAAGGATCCGGGCTGGCGTAATAGCGAAGAGGCCC
GCACCGATCGCCCTTCCCAACAGTTGCGCAGCCTGAATGGCGAATGG
[124 nt withheld, positions 2698-2821]
C
[91 nt withheld, positions 2823-2913]
A
[49 nt withheld, positions 2915-2963]
CCTTTGACGTTGGAGTCCACGTTCTTTAATAGTGGACTCTTGTTCCAAACTGGAACAACACTCAACCCTA
TCTCGGTCTATTCTTTTGATTTATAAGGGATTTTGCCGATTTCGGCCTATTGGTTAAAAAATGAGCTGAT
TTAACAAAAATTTAACGCGAATTTTAACAAAATATTAACGCTTACAATTTCCTGATGCGGTATTTTCTCC
TTACGCATCTGTGCGGTATTTCACACCGCATATGGTGCACTCTCAGTACAATCTGCTCTGATGCCGCATA
GTTAAGCCAGCCCCGACACCCGCCAACACCCGCTGACGCGCCCTGACGGGCTTGTCTGCTCCCGGCATCC
GCTTACAGACAAGCTGTGACCGTCTCCGGGAGCTGCATGTGTCAGAGGTTTTCACCGTCATCACCGAAAC
GCGCGAGACGAAAGGGCCTCGTGATACGCCTATTTTTATAGGTTAATGTCATGATAATAATGGTTTCTTA
GACGTCAGGTGGCACTTTTCGGGGAAATGTGCGCGGAACCCCTATTTGTTTATTTTTCTAAATACATTCA
AATATGTATCCGCTCATGAGACAATAACCCTGATAAATGCTTCAATAATATTGAAAAAGGAAGAGTATGA
GTATTCAACATTTCCGTGTCGCCCTTATTCCCTTTTTTGCGGCATTTTGCCTTCCTGTTTTTGCTCACCC
AGAAACGCTGGTGAAAGTAAAAGATGCTGAAGATCAGTTGGGTGCACGAGTGGGTTACATCGAACTGGAT
CTCAACAGCGGTAAGATCCTTGAGAGTTTTCGCCCCGAAGAACGTTTTCCAATGATGAGCACTTTTAAAG
TTCTGCTATGTGGCGCGGTATTATCCCGTATTGACGCCGGGCAAGAGCAACTCGGTCGCCGCATACACTA
TTCTCAGAATGACTTGGTTGAGTACTCACCAGTCACAGAAAAGCATCTTACGGATGGCATGACAGTAAGA
GAATTATGCAGTGCTGCCATAACCATGAGTGATAACACTGCGGCCAACTTACTTCTGACAACGATCGGAG
GACCGAAGGAGCTAACCGCTTTTTTGCACAACATGGGGGATCATGTAACTCGCCTTGATCGTTGGGAACC
GGAGCTGAATGAAGCCATACCAAACGACGAGCGTGACACCACGATGCCTGTAGCAATGGCAACAACGTTG
CGCAAACTATTAACTGGCGAACTACTTACTCTAGCTTCCCGGCAACAATTAATAGACTGGATGGAGGCGG
ATAAAGTTGCAGGACCACTTCTGCGCTCGGCCCTTCCGGCTGGCTGGTTTATTGCTGATAAATCTGGAGC
CGGTGAGCGTGGGTCTCGCGGTATCATTGCAGCACTGGGGCCAGATGGTAAGCCCTCCCGTATCGTAGTT
ATCTACACGACGGGGAGTCAGGCAACTATGGATGAACGAAATAGACAGATCGCTGAGATAGGTGCCTCAC
TGATTAAGCATTGGTAACTGTCAGACCAAGTTTACTCATATATACTTTAGATTGATTTAAAACTTCATTT
TTAATTTAAAAGGATCTAGGTGAAGATCCTTTTTGATAATCTCATGACCAAAATCCCTTAACGTGAGTTT
TCGTTCCACTGAGCGTCAGACCCCGTAGAAAAGATCAAAGGATCTTCTTGAGATCCTTTTTTTCTGCGCG
TAATCTGCTGCTTGCAAACAAAAAAACCACCGCTACCAGCGGTGGTTTGTTTGCCGGATCAAGAGCTACC
AACTCTTTTTCCGAAGGTAACTGGCTTCAGCAGAGCGCAGATACCAAATACTGTTCTTCTAGTGTAGCCG
TAGTTAGGCCACCACTTCAAGAACTCTGTAGCACCGCCTACATACCTCGCTCTGCTAATCCTGTTACCAG
TGGCTGCTGCCAGTGGCGATAAGTCGTGTCTTACCGGGTTGGACTCAAGACGATAGTTACCGGATAAGGC
GCAGCGGTCGGGCTGAACGGGGGGTTCGTGCACACAGCCCAGCTTGGAGCGAACGACCTACACCGAACTG
AGATACCTACAGCGTGAGCTATGAGAAAGCGCCACGCTTCCCGAAGGGAGAAAGGCGGACAGGTATCCGG
TAAGCGGCAGGGTCGGAACAGGAGAGCGCACGAGGGAGCTTCCAGGGGGAAACGCCTGGTATCTTTATAG
TCCTGTCGGGTTTCGCCACCTCTGACTTGAGCGTCGATTTTTGTGATGCTCGTCAGGGGGGCGGAGCCTA
TGGAAAAACGCCAGCAACGCGGCCTTTTTACGGTTCCTGGCCTTTTGCTGGCCTTTTGCTCACATGGCTC
GACAGATCT
