LOCUS       Exported 805 bp ds-DNA linear SYN 25-MAY-2021
DEFINITION  synthetic linear DNA
ACCESSION   .
VERSION     .
KEYWORDS    mEGFP-HRas
SOURCE      synthetic DNA construct
  ORGANISM  synthetic DNA construct
REFERENCE   1 (bases 1 to 805)
  AUTHORS   Yasuda R, Harvey CD, Zhong H, Sobczyk A, van Aelst L, Svoboda K
  TITLE     Supersensitive Ras activation in dendrites and spines revealed by
            two-photon fluorescence lifetime imaging.
  JOURNAL   Nat Neurosci. 2006 Feb . 9(2):283-91.
  PUBMED    16429133
REFERENCE   2 (bases 1 to 805)
  AUTHORS   .
  TITLE     Direct Submission
  JOURNAL   Exported May 25, 2021 from SnapGene Server 1.1.58
            http://www.snapgene.com
FEATURES             Location/Qualifiers
     source          1..805
                     /organism="synthetic DNA construct"
                     /mol_type="other DNA"
     CDS             complement(302..553)
                     /codon_start=1
                     /product="C-terminal fragment of mVenus for use in
                     bimolecular fluorescence complementation (BiFC) (Kodama and
                     Hu, 2010)"
                     /label=VC155
                     /translation="DKQKNGIKVNFKIRHNIEDGSVQLADHYQQNTPIGDGPVLLPDNH
                     YLSTQSKLSKDPNEKRDHMVLLEFVTAAGITLGMDELYK"
     primer_bind     complement(344..365)
                     /label=EGFP-C
                     /note="EGFP, forward primer"
     primer_bind     693..712
                     /label=EXFP-R
                     /note="For distinguishing EGFP variants, reverse primer"
ORIGIN
        1 nnnnnnnnnn nnnnnnnnnn nnnnnnnnnn nnnnnnnnnn nnnnnnnnnn nnnnnnnnnn
       61 nnnnnnnnnn nnnnnnnnnn nnnnnnnnnn nnnnnnnnnn nnnnnnnnnn nnnnnnnnnn
      121 nnnnnnnnnn nnnnnnnnnn nnnnnnnnnn nnnnnnnnnn nnnnnnnnnn nnnnnnnnnn
      181 nnnnnnnnnn nnnnnnnnnn nnnnnnnnnn nnnnnnnnnn nnnnnnnnnn nnnnnnnnnn
      241 nnnnnnnnnn nnnnnnnnnn nnnnnnnnnn nnnnnnnnnn nnnnnnnnnc tcgagtccgg
      301 acttgtacag ctcgtccatg ccgagagtga tcccggcggc ggtcacgaac tccagcagga
      361 ccatgtgatc gcgcttctcg ttggggtctt tgctcagctt ggactgggtg ctcaggtagt
      421 ggttgtcggg cagcagcacg gggccgtcgc cgatgggggt gttctgctgg tagtggtcgg
      481 cgagctgcac gctgccgtcc tcgatgttgt ggcggatctt gaagttcacc ttgatgccgt
      541 tcttctgctt gtcggccatg atatagacgt tgtggctgtt gtagttgtac tccagcttgt
      601 gccccaggat gttgccgtcc tccttgaagt cgatgccctt cagctcgatg cggttcacca
      661 gggtgtcgcc ctcgaacttc acctcggcgc gggtcttgta gttgccgtcg tccttgaaga
      721 agatggtgcg ctcctggacg tagccttcgg gcatggcgga cttgaagaag tcgtgctgct
      781 tcatgtggtc ggggtagcgg ctgaa
//
