>Addgene plasmid #18662 | mEGFP-HRas | addgene partial sequence | sequence record 67159 | EGFP_C
CTCTCGGCATGGACGAGCTGTACAAGTCCGGACTCGAG
[498 nt withheld, positions 39-536]
AAGCTGCGGAAGCTGAACCCTCCTGATGAGAGTGGCCCCGGCTGCATGAGCTGCAAGTGTGTGCTCTCCT
GAGCGGCCGCTTCGAGCAGACATGATAAGATACATTGATGAGTTTGGACAAACCACAACTAGAATGCAGT
GAAAAAAATGCTTTATTTGTGAAATTTGTGATGCTATTGCTTTATTTGTAACCATTATAAGCTGCAATAA
ACAAGTTAACAACAACAATTGCATTCATTTTATGTTTCAGGTTCAGGGGGAGATGTGGGAGGTTTTTTAA
AGCAAGTAAAACCTCTACAAATGTGGTAAAATCGATAAGGATCCGGGCTGGCGTAATAGCGAAGAGGCCC
GCACCGATCGCCCTTCCCAACAGTTGCGCAGCCTGAATGGCGAATGG
[118 nt withheld, positions 934-1051]
