>Addgene plasmid #18662 | mEGFP-HRas | addgene partial sequence | sequence record 67160 | chim-int-F 5'-TCTTACTGACATCCACTTTGCC-3'
GGTGTCCACTCCCAGTTCAATTACAGCTCTTAAGGCTAGAGTACTTAATACGACTCACTATAGGCTAGCG
CTACCGGTCGCCACCATGGTGAGCAAGGGCGAGGAGCTGTTCACCGGGGTGGTGCCCATCCTGGTCGAGC
TGGACGGCGACGTAAACGGCCACAAGTTCAGCGTGTCCGGCGAGGGCGAGGGCGATGCCACCTACGGCAA
GCTGACCCTGAAGTTCATCTGCACCACCGGCAAGCTGCCCGTGCCCTGGCCCACCCTCGTGACCACCCTG
ACCTACGGCGTGCAGTGCTTCAGCCGCTACCCCGACCACATGAAGCAGCACGACTTCTTCAAGTCCGCCA
TGCCCGAAGGCTACGTCCAGGAGCGCACCATCTTCTTCAAGGACGACGGCAACTACAAGACCCGCGCCGA
GGTGAAGTTCGAGGGCGACACCCTGGTGAACCGCATCGAGCTGAAGGGCATCGACTTCAAGGAGGACGGC
AACATCCTGGGGCACAAGCTGGAGTACAACTACAACAGCCACAACGTCTATATCATGGCCGACAAGCAGA
AGAACGGCATCAAGGTGAACTTCAAGATCCGCCACAACATCGAGGACGGCAGCGTGCAGCTCGCCGACCA
CTACCAGCAGAACACCCCCATCGGCGACGGCCCCGTGCTGCTGCCCGACAACCACTACCTGAGCACCCAG
TCCAAGCTGAGCAAAGACCCCAACGAGAAGCGCGATCACATGGTCCTGCTGGAGTTCGTGACCGCCGCCG
GGATCACTCTCGGCATGGACGAGCTGTACAAGTCCGGACTCGAG
[83 nt withheld, positions 815-897]
